Addgene plasmid #29262: pEMS1540
Purpose: Expression of the reporter gene was not detected in the brain and eye using LacZ.
Depositing lab: Elizabeth Simpson. Depositing organization: University of British Columbia. Publication: A regulatory toolbox of MiniPromoters to drive selective expression in the brain. Portales-Casamar E, Swanson DJ, Liu L, de Leeuw CN, Banks KG, Ho Sui SJ, Fulton DL, Ali J, Amirabbasi M, Arenillas DJ, Babyak N, Black SF, Bonaguro RJ, Brauer E, Candido TR, Castellarin M, Chen J, Chen Y, Cheng JC, Chopra V, Docking TR, Dreolini L, D'Souza CA, Flynn EK, Glenn R, Hatakka K, Hearty TG, Imanian B, Jiang S, Khorasan-zadeh S, Komljenovic I, Laprise S, Liao NY, Lim JS, Lithwick S, Liu F, Liu J, Lu M, McConechy M, McLeod AJ, Milisavljevic M, Mis J, O'Connor K, Palma B, Palmquist DL, Schmouth JF, Swanson MI, Tam B, Ticoll A, Turner JL, Varhol R, Vermeulen J, Watkins RF, Wilson G, Wong BK, Wong SH, Wong TY, Yang GS, Ypsilanti AR, Jones SJ, Holt RA, Goldowitz D, Wasserman WW, Simpson EM. Proc Natl Acad Sci U S A. 2010 Sep 21. 107(38):16589-94. 10.1073/pnas.1009158107 PubMed 20807748.
Backbone
  Vector backbone: pEMS1313
  Backbone size w/o insert (bp): 18843
  Vector type: Pleiades Promoter Project [sic, Pleaides Plieades]
Growth in bacteria
  Bacterial resistance: Ampicillin, 100 μg/mL
  Growth temperature: 37°C
  Growth strain: DH5alpha
  Growth instructions: DH10B
  Copy number: High Copy
Gene/Insert
  Gene/Insert name: Ple69 (alt names: FEZF2; zinc finger protein 312)
  Species: H. sapiens (human)
  Insert size (bp): 3322
  Entrez Gene: FEZF2 (a.k.a. FEZ, FEZL, FKSG36, TOF, ZFP312, ZNF312)
  Tag / fusion protein: Intron-LacZ-NLS (C terminal on backbone)
  Cloning method: Restriction Enzyme; 5′ cloning site AscI (unknown if destroyed); 3′ cloning site AscI (unknown if destroyed)
  Sequencing primers: 5′ Unknown
Terms and licenses: Academic/Nonprofit Terms; Industry Terms
Depositor comments: Insert was not sequence confirmed, ends may be different and may contain some internal SNPs (sequence is based on initial cloning design, and not necessarily final cloning design) Please note that Addgene's sequencing results differ from the full sequence information provided by the depositing laboratory by a 21 nucleotide insertion at bp#3494/3495. This insertion is not known to affect the function of the plasmid.
How to cite: pEMS1540 was a gift from Elizabeth Simpson (Addgene plasmid # 29262 ; http://n2t.net/addgene:29262 ; RRID:Addgene_29262)
