[The description below was written by a language model from this plasmid's Addgene catalogue record.]
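Description:
pEMS1540 is a Pleiades Promoter Project reporter plasmid built on the large pEMS1313 backbone (about 18.8 kb without insert). It carries Ple69, a roughly 3.3 kb human MiniPromoter designed from regulatory sequence of FEZF2 (also known as zinc finger protein 312, FEZL or ZNF312). The MiniPromoter was cloned by restriction digestion into an AscI site, with AscI at both ends, and it is not recorded whether those sites survived cloning. It sits upstream of the backbone's intron-LacZ-NLS cassette. In this arrangement the candidate promoter drives a beta-galactosidase reporter. The intron is a standard addition that tends to improve transgene expression, and the nuclear localisation signal concentrates the stain in nuclei so that expressing cells are easier to identify. The plasmid is maintained in E. coli as a high-copy, ampicillin-selected construct. The record gives no feature table, so other backbone elements, such as any sequences used for delivery into the mouse genome, are not stated here.

The construct belongs to a toolbox of compact human promoters developed to drive selective expression in defined brain regions. Its purpose was to test whether Ple69 reproduces a FEZF2-like expression pattern. The recorded outcome is negative, as LacZ reporter expression was not detected in the brain or eye. The plasmid is therefore mainly useful as a documented negative result or as a starting point for redesigning the promoter.

The depositor cautions that the insert was not sequence confirmed. The supplied sequence reflects the initial cloning design, so the ends may differ and internal SNPs may be present. Repository sequencing also found a 21-nucleotide insertion relative to the depositor's sequence, which is not known to affect function.
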