>Addgene plasmid #29262 | pEMS1540 | addgene partial sequence | sequence record 38867 | LacZ-R 5'-GACAGTATCGGCCTCAGGAA-3'
GCTTCTGGTGCCGGAAACCAGGCAAAGCGCCATTCGCCATTCAGGCTGCGCAACTGTTGGGAAGGGCGAT
CGGTGCGGGCCTCTTCGCTATTACGCCAGCTGGCGAAAGGGGGATGTGCTGCAAGGCGATTAAGTTGGGT
AACGCCAGGGTTTTCCCAGTCACGACGTTGTAAAACGACGGGATCCGCCATGGTGGCGGAAGTTCCTATA
CCTTTTGAAGAATAGGAACTTCGGAATAGGAACTTCCTGTGGAGAGAAAGGCAAAGTGGATGTCAGTAAG
ACCAATAGGTGCCTATCAGAAACGCAAGAGTCTTCTCTGTCTCGACAAGCCCAGTTTCTATTGGTCTCCT
TAAACCTGTCTTGTAACCTTGATACTTACGGCGCGGCGGAGCTGAGCCGAGCCAGGCTGGGCCAGGGCGC
AGCCTCTCTCCTCTAAGTCTGCATTCCGGAAAAGGCAGGGGGGAAAACTGCAATTTAATAAGCACCTAGT
CGGGCCCGGGTCACCCATTTGCATTCAAATGAACAGGGGCAAAACAAAGTGCACCCAAGGGTACCAAATT
ACCGCCCATTAACCCGGCGCGCAAAGGAACCCACCAGCCCCTGCCCTGGGACTTTGAAAGGGGGAAGAAG
GGGGAGGGTTTACAAAAGAAAAGGGGGGGGGCGGTGAGAAAAGAGTCTCAAATTAACCCCCCTGAGCCCT
TCCCTGGACCCGGGCCTCTGCCACGCGTGCTGGGAGCTGGACAGTGAAGGGGCAAAGTTAAAGAGGACCG
GAGAGCCACCTCGCATTTACCTCTTTCCCCCACCACCAAGGAGATGCGTTCCGAGCCATGCAGCGTGTCT
C
